>Addgene plasmid #232101 | pCRISPEY-Z3-Hyg | addgene full sequence | sequence record 462305 | Addgene NGS Result
AAAAAAAAAAAAAGAAAAAAGAATTTTAGGAATACAATGCAGCTTGTAAGTAAAATCTGGAATATTCATA
TCGCCACAACTTCTTATGCTTATAAAAGCACTAATGCCTGAATTTATGTTGAAAATATGTGTCACAAATA
AAGAAACTGTGACATCTGACACATTTCCACGTACCCAATTCGCCCTATAGTGAGTCGTATTACGCGCGCT
CACTGGCCGTCGTTTTACAACGTCGTGACTGGGAAAACCCTGGCGTTACCCAACTTAATCGCCTTGCAGC
ACATCCCCCTTTCGCCAGTCGAGAGCTCGTTTTCGACACTGGATGGCGGCGTTAGTATCGAATCGACAGC
AGTATAGCGACCAGCATTCACATACGATTGACGCATGATATTACTTTCTGCGCACTTAACTTCGCATCTG
GGCAGATGATGTCGAGGCGAAAAAAAATATAAATCACGCTAACATTTGATTAAAATAGAACAACTACAAT
ATAAAAAAACTATACAAATGACAAGTTCTTGAAAACAAGAATCTTTTTATTGTCAGTACTGATTATTCCT
TTGCCCTCGGACGAGTGCTGGGGCGTCGGTTTCCACTATCGGCGAGTACTTCTACACAGCCATCGGTCCA
GACGGCCGCGCTTCTGCGGGCGATTTGTGTACGCCCGACAGTCCCGGCTCCGGATCGGACGATTGCGTCG
CATCGACCCTGCGCCCAAGCTGCATCATCGAAATTGCCGTCAACCAAGCTCTGATAGAGTTGGTCAAGAC
CAATGCGGAGCATATACGCCCGGAGCCGCGGCGATCCTGCAAGCTCCGGATGCCTCCGCTCGAAGTAGCG
CGTCTGCTGCTCCATACAAGCCAACCACGGCCTCCAGAAGAAGATGTTGGCGACCTCGTATTGGGAATCC
CCGAACATCGCCTCGCTCCAGTCAATGACCGCTGTTATGCGGCCATTGTCCGTCAGGACATTGTTGGAGC
CGAAATCCGCGTGCACGAGGTGCCGGACTTCGGGGCAGTCCTCGGCCCAAAGCATCAGCTCATCGAGAGC
CTGCGCGACGGACGCACTGACGGTGTCGTCCATCACAGTTTGCCAGTGATACACATGGGGATCAGCAATC
GCGCATATGAAATCACGCCATGTAGTGTATTGACCGATTCCTTGCGGTCCGAATGGGCCGAACCCGCTCG
TCTGGCTAAGATCGGCCGCAGCAATGGCATCCATTGCCTCCGCGACCGGCTGCAGAACAGCGGGCAGTTC
GGTTTCAGGCAGGTCTTGCAACGTGACACCCTGTGCACGGCGGGAGATGCAATAGGTCAGGCTCTCGCTG
AATTCCCCAATGTCAAGCACTTCCGGAATCGGGAGCGCGGCCGATGCAAAGTGCCGATAAACATAACGAT
CTTTGTAGAAACCATCGGCGCAGCTATTTACCCGCAGGACATATCCACGCCCTCCTACATCGAAGCTGAA
AGCACGAGATTCTTCGCCCTCCGAGAGCTGCATCAGGTCGGAGACGCTGTCGAACTTTTCGATCAGAAAC
TTCTCGACAGACGTCGCGGTGAGTTCAGGCTTTTTACCCATGGTTGTTTATGTTCGGATGTGATGTGAGA
ACTGTATCCTAGCAAGATTTTAAAAGGAAGTATATGAAAGAAGAACCTCAGTGGCAAATCCTAACCTTTT
ATATTTCTCTACAGGGGCGCGGCGTGGGGACAATTCAACGCGTCTGTGAGGGGAGCGTTTCCCTGCTCGC
AGGTCTGCAGCGAGGAGCCGTAATTTTTGCTTCGCGCCGTGCGGCCATCAAAATGTATGGATGCAAATGA
TTATACATGGGGATGTATGGGCTAAATGTACGGGCGACAGTCACATCATGCCCCTGAGCTGCGCACGTCA
AGACTGTCAAGGAGGGTATTCTGGGCCTCCATGTCGCTGGCCGGGTGACCCGGCGGGGACGAGGCAAGCT
AAACAGACTGGCGTAATAGCGAAGAGGCCCGCACCGATCGCCCTTCCCAACAGTTGCGCAGCCTGAATGG
CGAATGG
[124 nt withheld, positions 2038-2161]
C
[91 nt withheld, positions 2163-2253]
A
[49 nt withheld, positions 2255-2303]
CCTTTGACGTTGGAGTCCACGTTCTTT
[37 nt withheld, positions 2331-2367]
ACCCTATCTCGGTCTATTCTTTTGATTTATAAGGGATTTTGCCGATTTCGGCCTATTGGTTAAAAAATGA
GCTGATTTAACAAAAATTTAACGCGAATTTTAACAAAATATTAACGCTTACAATTTCCTGATGCGGTATT
TTCTCCTTACGCATCTGTGCGGTATTTCACACCGCATAGGGTAATAACTGATATAATTAAATTGAAGCTC
TAATTTGTGAGTTTAGTATACATGCATTTACTTATAATACAGTTTTTTAGTTTTGCTGGCCGCATCTTCT
CAAATATGCTTCCCAGCCTGCTTTTCTGTAACGTTCACCCTCTACCTTAGCATCCCTTCCCTTTGCAAAT
AGTCCTCTTCCAACAATAATAATGTCAGATCCTGTAGAGACCACATCATCCACGGTTCTATACTGTTGAC
CCAATGCGTCTCCCTTGTCATCTAAACCCACACCGGGTGTCATAATCAACCAATCGTAACCTTCATCTCT
TCCACCCATGTCTCTTTGAGCAATAAAGCCGATAACAAAATCTTTGTCGCTCTTCGCAATGTCAACAGTA
CCCTTAGTATATTCTCCAGTAGATAGGGAGCCCTTGCATGACAATTCTGCTAACATCAAAAGGCCTCTAG
GTTCCTTTGTTACTTCTTCTGCCGCCTGCTTCAAACCGCTAACAATACCTGGGCCCACCACACCGTGTGC
ATTCGTAATGTCTGCCCATTCTGCTATTCTGTATACACCCGCAGAGTACTGCAATTTGACTGTATTACCA
ATGTCAGCAAATTTTCTGTCTTCGAAGAGTAAAAAATTGTACTTGGCGGATAATGCCTTTAGCGGCTTAA
CTGTGCCCTCCATGGAAAAATCAGTCAAGATATCCACATGTGTTTTTAGTAAACAAATTTTGGGACCTAA
TGCTTCAACTAACTCCAGTAATTCCTTGGTGGTACGAACATCCAATGAAGCACACAAGTTTGTTTGCTTT
TCGTGCATGATATTAAATAGCTTGGCAGCAACAGGACTAGGATGAGTAGCAGCACGTTCCTTATATGTAG
CTTTCGACATGATTTATCTTCGTTTCCTGCAGGTTTTTGTTCTGTGCAGTTGGGTTAAGAATACTGGGCA
ATTTCATGTTTCTTCAACACTACATATGCGTATATATACCAATCTAAGTCTGTGCTCCTTCCTTCGTTCT
TCCTTCTGTTCGGAGATTACCGAATCAAAAAAATTTCAAGGAAACCGAAATCAAAAAAAAGAATAAAAAA
AAAATGATGAATTGAAAAGGTGGTATGGTGCACTCTCAGTACAATCTGCTCTGATGCCGCATAGTTAAGC
CAGCCCCGACACCCGCCAACACCCGCTGACGCGCCCTGACGGGCTTGTCTGCTCCCGGCATCCGCTTACA
GACAAGCTGTGACCGTCTCCGGGAGCTGCATGTGTCAGAGGTTTTCACCGTCATCACCGAAACGCGCGAG
ACGAAAGGGCCTCGTGATACGCCTATTTTTATAGGTTAATGTCATGATAATAATGGTTTCTTAGACGGAT
CGCTTGCCTGTAACTTACACGCGCCTCGTATCTTTTAATGATGGAATAATTTGGGAATTTACTCTGTGTT
TATTTATTTTTATGTTTTGTATTTGGATTTTAGAAAGTAAATAAAGAAGGTAGAAGAGTTACGGAATGAA
GAAAAAAAAATAAACAAAGGTTTAAAAAATTTCAACAAAAAGCGTACTTTACATATATATTTATTAGACA
AGAAAAGCAGATTAAATAGATATACATTCGATTAACGATAAGTAAAATGTAAAATCACAGGATTTTCGTG
TGTGGTCTTCTACACAGACAAGATGAAACAATTCGGCATTAATACCTGAGAGCAGGAAGAGCAAGATAAA
AGGTAGTATTTGTTGGCGATCCCCCTAGAGTCTTTTACATCTTCGGAAAACAAAAACTATTTTTTCTTTA
ATTTCTTTTTTTACTTTCTATTTTTAATTTATATATTTATATTAAAAAATTTAAATTATAATTATTTTTA
TAGCACGTGATGAAAAGGACCCAGGTGGCACTTTTCGGGGAAATGTGCGCGGAACCCCTATTTGTTTATT
TTTCTAAATACATTCAAATATGTATCCGCTCATGAGACAATAACCCTGATAAATGCTTCAATAATATTGA
AAAAGGAAGAGTATGAGTATTCAACATTTCCGTGTCGCCCTTATTCCCTTTTTTGCGGCATTTTGCCTTC
CTGTTTTTGCTCACCCAGAAACGCTGGTGAAAGTAAAAGATGCTGAAGATCAGTTGGGTGCACGAGTGGG
TTACATCGAACTGGATCTCAACAGCGGTAAGATCCTTGAGAGTTTTCGCCCCGAAGAACGTTTTCCAATG
ATGAGCACTTTTAAAGTTCTGCTATGTGGCGCGGTATTATCCCGTATTGACGCCGGGCAAGAGCAACTCG
GTCGCCGCATACACTATTCTCAGAATGACTTGGTTGAGTACTCACCAGTCACAGAAAAGCATCTTACGGA
TGGCATGACAGTAAGAGAATTATGCAGTGCTGCCATAACCATGAGTGATAACACTGCGGCCAACTTACTT
CTGACAACGATCGGAGGACCGAAGGAGCTAACCGCTTTTTTGCACAACATGGGGGATCATGTAACTCGCC
TTGATCGTTGGGAACCGGAGCTGAATGAAGCCATACCAAACGACGAGCGTGACACCACGATGCCTGTAGC
AATGGCAACAACGTTGCGCAAACTATTAACTGGCGAACTACTTACTCTAGCTTCCCGGCAACAATTAATA
GACTGGATGGAGGCGGATAAAGTTGCAGGACCACTTCTGCGCTCGGCCCTTCCGGCTGGCTGGTTTATTG
CTGATAAATCTGGAGCCGGTGAGCGTGGGTCTCGCGGTATCATTGCAGCACTGGGGCCAGATGGTAAGCC
CTCCCGTATCGTAGTTATCTACACGACGGGGAGTCAGGCAACTATGGATGAACGAAATAGACAGATCGCT
GAGATAGGTGCCTCACTGATTAAGCATTGGTAACTGTCAGACCAAGTTTACTCATATATACTTTAGATTG
ATTTAAAACTTCATTTTTAATTTAAAAGGATCTAGGTGAAGATCCTTTTTGATAATCTCATGACCAAAAT
CCCTTAACGTGAGTTTTCGTTCCACTGAGCGTCAGACCCCGTAGAAAAGATCAAAGGATCTTCTTGAGAT
CCTTTTTTTCTGCGCGTAATCTGCTGCTTGCAAACAAAAAAACCACCGCTACCAGCGGTGGTTTGTTTGC
CGGATCAAGAGCTACCAACTCTTTTTCCGAAGGTAACTGGCTTCAGCAGAGCGCAGATACCAAATACTGT
TCTTCTAGTGTAGCCGTAGTTAGGCCACCACTTCAAGAACTCTGTAGCACCGCCTACATACCTCGCTCTG
CTAATCCTGTTACCAGTGGCTGCTGCCAGTGGCGATAAGTCGTGTCTTACCGGGTTGGACTCAAGACGAT
AGTTACCGGATAAGGCGCAGCGGTCGGGCTGAACGGGGGGTTCGTGCACACAGCCCAGCTTGGAGCGAAC
GACCTACACCGAACTGAGATACCTACAGCGTGAGCTATGAGAAAGCGCCACGCTTCCCGAAGGGAGAAAG
GCGGACAGGTATCCGGTAAGCGGCAGGGTCGGAACAGGAGAGCGCACGAGGGAGCTTCCAGGGGGAAACG
CCTGGTATCTTTATAGTCCTGTCGGGTTTCGCCACCTCTGACTTGAGCGTCGATTTTTGTGATGCTCGTC
AGGGGGGCGGAGCCTATGGAAAAAGGCCAGCAACGCGGCCTTTTTACGGTTCCTGGCCTTTTGCTGGCCT
TTTGCTCGCTCGCGTCGATCTCCCCTCAAGTGGCAAACTGCGACTGATATGAAAGTAAAGTATCGGACCT
TCTATTACGGAATGTATACAAACGCTACAGGATACAGTGATATTAAATAGAAAACAAGTCTACAATTAAA
TGGCAGAAAGAAGAACCAGCTTACTACTAACCACCATACTCATCAATACCCAGAGCATCGGTGAACATCT
GCTCAAATTCGAAGTCAGCCATATCCAGCGCACCGTAAGGTGCTGAATCATGTGGAGTGAAGCCAGGCCC
TGGAGAGTCCCCGTCACCCAACATATCTAAATCAAAATCGTCTAAAGCGTCAGCGTGGGCCATGGCAACG
TCTTCACCGTCCAAATGCAGTTCGCTAGATGTAGACCCTGCTGTCGCTAGGTGGGATTGGTCGGTTTCTT
CAACGGAGGCTCCGCCTCTAGAAGTTGGTGCATGCAACCTGTGAGCGTCCAGCATTTCTAGTAATAAATC
ATACAGAGGAACGACGTTTTTACACTTCATAGAATACAGGTGCTCCATACCCTTGTTAGACATATGTCTA
ATGTGTGACAAAATTAGTAGTAACTGAGCTAGCCTCTGATGCTGTTGCTGCAGAGTCAATCCTGCTTTCG
CCATAAGGTGAATCAATGTATCAGTGATCTTGTCCAACACTCTATGTATATGGTCTTTCTCTTCCAGGCT
TTTCAGAGTTGAGCTTAAAAATGTATAGACACCGCTATTTAACAAAATAATTGATTTCAGGCAAACGAAT
TCTTCTCCTTGCAAATTCATCATTCTGAACCTGGAGCTAGTGGCAAGAAGCATATCAAAAATCTCAACCA
TACCTTCTACGCATTTACCTTGGTTCCTGTCCAATAATAAATTAGGTGCAAATAATAATTTTACAGGGTG
CTCCATACTTCTCCACACTAATCCGATCATCAATATTTCTAACCACGCGCATTCAAGAAGATGTACCTGG
TCATGTAATGTCAAGTCAACAAAGCCGGGAACTCTTTTGGCCCAATTAATCATATGAACTAATTCCCTGT
CTGCTAGATTTGTCAAAAGACCCATCATGGAAGCCTCGGAAAAAGGACGAGTTGGGTCGTATTCACTGTA
CAATATAGGTGGTTCAGCATCAAGTAGTGCGGAAACCATTTGATCAGCGGTCAAAGACAGTGCAAGAGAA
TTCTTCTTAGATCTTTTGATCATTAATGGGCTTGGCCACAAGTTGGCTGCCCTCATGTCTCCAGCGCTTG
GATCTTCTAGGGTTGAGGCTGCTGCCGGAGTGCCCCCACCTCCTGTATGGATCTTTGTATGTCTCTTTCT
TTCATCAGATCTGGCGAACTTTCTTCCACAAATGTCACACGCGAACGGCTTCTCGCCGGTGTGGGTTCTA
ATGTGCGTAGTCAAATGGTCACTTCTGCTGAAGTTTCTCATACAGATTCTACATTGGAAAGGCTTTTGGC
CGGTGTGAATACGAATATGCCTAGTCAGCTCGTCAGATCTGCTGAATCTCCTATCACAACTTTCTACAGG
GCAAGCGTAGGGTCTCGTTCCCATTGTTAATTCAGTAAATTTTCGATCTTGGGAAGAAAAAAGCAGTAAG
CGTGAAAAATCTAAAAGCTGATGTAGTAGAAGATCCTATTCTTTAACAAAGATTGACCTTTTCTTTTTCT
TCTTGGTTTGAGTAGAAAGGGGAAGGAAGAATACAAGAGAGAGGAAAAAAAGGAAGATAAAAAGAGAGCG
TGATATAAATGAATATATATTAAACAAGAGAGATTGGGAAGGAAAGGATCAAACAAACCCAAAAATATTT
CAAAAAGGAGAGAGAGAGGCGAGTTTGGTTTCAAAACGGTTTATTTATTTATGCAAGAGGACGTGGAAGA
AAAAGAAGAAGGAAGAAAAAAATTTGAAAGAAAAAAACGCGTGGCGGGTAAAGAAGAAAATGGAAAATAG
AGGCCGGGTGACAGAGAAATATTGAGGGTTAATTGGAAAATATGTTAGGGTGAGGCATATGTTTTTAAAG
GGACTAGTTTATATTGAATTTTCAAAAATTCTTACTTTTTTTTTGGATGGACGCAAAGAAGTTTAATAAT
CATATTACATGGCATTACCACCATATACATATCCATATACATATCCATATCTAATCTTACTTATATGTTG
TGGAAATGTAAAGAGCCCCATTATCTTAGCCTAAAAAAACCTTCTCTTTGGAACTTTCAGTAATACGCTT
AACTGCTCATTGCTATATTGAAGTGCGGCCGCGTGGGCGTGCGTGGGCGGGCGTGGGCGTGCGTGGGCGG
GCGTGGGCGTGCGTGGGCGTCTAGACCGTGCGTCCTCGTCTTCACCGGTCGCGTTCCTGAAACGCAGATG
TGCCTCGCGCCGCACTGCTCCGAACAATAAAGATTCTACAATACTAGCTTTTATGGTTATGAAGAGGAAA
AATTGGCAGTAACCTGGCCCCACAAACCTTCAAATTAACGAATCAAATTAACAACCATAGGATGATAATG
CGATTAGTTTTTTAGCCTTATTTCTGGGGTAATTAATCAGCGAAGCGATGATTTTTGATCTATTAACAGA
TATATAAATGGAAAAGCTGCATAACCACTTTAACTAATACTTTCAACATTTTCAGTTTGTATTACTTCTT
ATTCAAATGTCATAAAAGTATCAACAAAAAATTGTTAATATACCTCTATACTTTAACGTCAAGGAGAAAA
AACTATAAGGGTGCGCATCTGATGAGTCCGTGAGGACGAAACGAGCTAGCTCGTCATGCGCACCCTTAGC
GAGAGGTTTATCATTAAGGTCAACCTCTGGATGTTGTTTCGGCATCCTGCATTGAATCTGAGTTACTGTC
TGTTTTCCTCTCGAGGTTTCAGAGCTATGCTGGAAACAGCATAGCAAGTTGAAATAAGGCTAGTCCGTTA
TCAACTTGAAAAAGTGGCACCGAGTCGGTGCTTTTTGATGGCCGGCATGGTCCCAGCCTCCTCGCTGGCG
CCGGCTGGGCAACACCTTCGGGTGGCGAATGGGACTTAAAGAAAGTGGAATATTCATTCATATCATATTT
TTTCTATTAACTGCCTGGTTTCTTTTAAATTTTTTATTGGTTGTCGACTTGAACGGAGTGACAATATATA
TATATATATTTAATAATGACATCATTATCTGTAAATCTGATTCTTAATGCTATTCTAGTTATGTAAGAGT
GGTCCTTTCCATA
Features (pLannotate 1.2.2; 24 found; start..end, strand, type, name):
    184..202     -  promoter       T7 promoter: promoter for bacteriophage T7 RNA polymerase
    210..298     +  CDS            lacZα (fragment): LacZα fragment of β-galactosidase; lacZ fragment
    350..547     -  terminator     TEF terminator: Ashbya gossypii TEF terminator
    554..1575    -  CDS            HygR (fragment): aminoglycoside phosphotransferase from E. coli; aph(4)-Ia; confers resistance to hygromycin
   1582..1925    -  promoter       TEF promoter: Ashbya gossypii TEF promoter
   1968..2034    +  CDS            lacZα (fragment): LacZα fragment of β-galactosidase; lacZ fragment
   2038..2466    +  rep_origin     f1 ori (sequence partly withheld): f1 bacteriophage origin of replication; arrow indicates direction of (+) strand synthesis
   2494..2545    -  misc_feature   bom (fragment): basis of mobility region from pBR322
   2624..3427    -  CDS            URA3: orotidine-5'-phosphate decarboxylase, required for uracil biosynthesis; S. cerevisiae URA3; yeast auxotrophic marker, counterselectable with 5-fluoroorotic acid (5-FOA)
   3428..3643    -  promoter       URA3 promoter: S. cerevisiae URA3
   3651..3700    -  misc_feature   bom (fragment): basis of mobility region from pBR322
   3802..3837    -  CDS            rop (fragment): Rop protein, which maintains plasmids at low copy number; rop
   3905..4408    -  misc_feature   CEN/ARS: S. cerevisiae CEN6 centromere fused to an autonomously replicating sequence
   4445..4549    +  promoter       AmpR promoter: bla
   4550..5410    +  CDS            AmpR: β-lactamase; bla; confers resistance to ampicillin, carbenicillin, and related antibiotics
   5581..6169    +  rep_origin     ori: high-copy-number ColE1/pMB1/pBR322/pUC origin of replication
   6387..6617    -  CDS            VP16_HHV11 (fragment): Experimental evidence at protein level: Swiss-Prot protein existence level 1. May play a role in the aggregation of tegument proteins around nucleocapsids during virus morphogenesis. From Human herpesvirus 1 (strain 17) (HHV-1) (Human herpes simplex virus 1).
   6591..7475    -  CDS            ESR1 (fragment): ESR1_HUMAN - Also known as ESR, NR3A1. Experimental evidence at protein level: Swiss-Prot protein existence level 1. [Isoform 3]: Involved in activation of NOS3 and endothelial nitric oxide production (PubMed:21937726). Isoforms lacking one or several functional domains are thought to modulate transcriptional activity by competitive ligand or DNA binding and/or heterodimerization with the full-length receptor (PubMed:10970861). Binds to ERE and inhibits isoform 1 (PubMed:10970861). From Homo sapiens (Human).
   7656..7745    -  CDS            EGR1 (fragment): EGR1_SERCA - Also known as ZENK From Serinus canaria (Island canary) (Fringilla canaria).
   8270..8481    +  promoter       GAL10 promoter (fragment): S. cerevisiae GAL10; inducible promoter, regulated by Gal4
   8553..8943    +  promoter       GAL1 promoter (fragment): S. cerevisiae GAL1; inducible promoter, regulated by Gal4
   8965..8989    +  misc_RNA       sTRSV HHRz (fragment): hammerhead ribozyme from the tobacco ringspot virus satellite RNA (Khvorova et al., 2003)
   9121..9188    +  misc_RNA       tracrRNA (fragment): trans-activating CRISPR RNA for the Streptococcus pyogenes CRISPR/Cas9 system
   9359..9378    +  promoter       LEU2 promoter (fragment): S. cerevisiae LEU2
