[The description below was written by a language model from this plasmid's Addgene catalogue record and pLannotate feature annotations shown in this document.]
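Description:
pCRISPEY-Z3-Hyg is an empty-backbone yeast expression/CRISPR shuttle vector for Saccharomyces cerevisiae, derived from pCRISPEY-GAL-Hyg and designed for retron-mediated Cas9 genome editing. It is maintained in yeast through a CEN6/ARS element, which gives stable, centromere-based segregation. Yeast selection uses a hygromycin resistance gene flanked by the Ashbya gossypii TEF promoter and terminator. The annotated sequence also contains a URA3 gene with its own promoter, an auxotrophic marker that is counterselectable with 5-FOA, although the catalogue lists only hygromycin as the selectable marker. In E. coli the plasmid replicates at high copy from a ColE1/pUC-type origin under ampicillin selection, and it carries an f1 origin and lacZα remnants from its parental cloning vector.

The defining change from the parent is that the GAL7 promoter driving the guide RNA and repair template was replaced with the estradiol-inducible Z3 promoter, and the Z3EV transcription factor was added, using parts taken from a pRS416-based Z3EV plasmid. Z3EV appears in the feature table as adjacent fragments of an EGR1-type zinc-finger DNA-binding domain, the human estrogen receptor and the herpesvirus VP16 activation domain. Estradiol activates this fusion to drive the Z3 promoter, which is probably what the annotation reports as GAL10 and GAL1 promoter fragments. Downstream lie a partial hammerhead ribozyme match and an S. pyogenes guide scaffold (annotated as tracrRNA). Users clone their own gRNA and homologous-recombination repair template into the unique XhoI site. No Cas9 or retron reverse transcriptase is annotated, so these are presumably supplied separately. The system allows editing to be induced without changing the carbon source to galactose.
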