Addgene plasmid #232101: pCRISPEY-Z3-Hyg
Purpose: (Empty Backbone) Yeast CEN plasmid for estradiol-inducible expression of CRISPR guide RNA and repair template for homologous recombination, with Z3 promoter and Z3EV transcription factor.
Depositing lab: Jeffrey Lewis. Depositing organization: University of Arkansas. Publication: Improved vectors for retron-mediated CRISPR-Cas9 genome editing in Saccharomyces cerevisiae. Stuecker TN, Hood SE, Molina Pineda J, Lenaduwe S, Winter J, Sadhu MJ, Lewis JA. G3 (Bethesda). 2025 Aug 4:jkaf175. doi: 10.1093/g3journal/jkaf175. PubMed 40758833.
Backbone
  Vector backbone: pCRISPEY-GAL-Hyg
  Vector type: Yeast Expression, CRISPR
  Selectable markers: Hygromycin
Growth in bacteria
  Bacterial resistance: Ampicillin, 100 μg/mL
  Growth temperature: 37°C
  Growth strain: DH5alpha
  Copy number: High Copy
Gene/Insert
  Gene/Insert name: None
Resource information
  A portion of this plasmid was derived from a plasmid made by: David Botstein, pRS416-yZ3EV-Z3pr (Addgene Plasmid #69099)
Terms and licenses: Academic/Nonprofit Terms; Industry Terms: Not Available to Industry
Depositor comments: The GAL7 promoter driving expression of gRNA and repair template in pCRISPEY-GAL-Hyg was swapped with an estradiol-inducible Z3 promoter and the Z3EV transcription factor was inserterted. Clone gRNA and repair template into unique XhoI site. Please visit https://doi.org/10.1101/2024.08.06.606807 for bioRxiv preprint.
How to cite: pCRISPEY-Z3-Hyg was a gift from Jeffrey Lewis (Addgene plasmid # 232101 ; http://n2t.net/addgene:232101 ; RRID:Addgene_232101)
